Addgene plasmid #49593: EGFP-Rab14S25N
Purpose: expresses EGFP-Rab14S25N in mammalian cells
Depositing lab: Marci Scidmore. Depositing organization: Cornell University.
Backbone
  Vector backbone: EGFP C1
  Backbone manufacturer: Clontech
  Backbone size w/o insert (bp): 4700
  Total vector size (bp): 5330
  Vector type: Mammalian Expression
  Selectable markers: Neomycin (select with G418)
Growth in bacteria
  Bacterial resistance: Kanamycin, 50 μg/mL
  Growth temperature: 37°C
  Growth strain: DH5alpha
  Copy number: High Copy
Gene/Insert
  Gene/Insert name: Rab14AS25N
  Species: H. sapiens (human)
  Insert size (bp): 600
  Mutation: Serine 25 to Asparagine
  GenBank ID: AF498949
  Entrez Gene: RAB14 (a.k.a. FBP, RAB-14)
  Promoter: CMV
  Tag / fusion protein: EGFP (N terminal on insert)
  Cloning method: Restriction Enzyme; 5′ cloning site BamHI/BglII (destroyed during cloning); 3′ cloning site XhoI/SalI (destroyed during cloning)
  Sequencing primers: 5′ EGFP C (CATGGTCCTGCTGGAGTTCGTG)
Resource information
  A portion of this plasmid was derived from a plasmid made by: Rab14A derived from pCDNA3.1+Rab14A purchased from Missouri S&T cDNA Resource Center cDNA.org
Terms and licenses: Academic/Nonprofit Terms; Industry Terms: Not Available to Industry
How to cite: EGFP-Rab14S25N was a gift from Marci Scidmore (Addgene plasmid # 49593)
