[The description below was written by a language model from this plasmid's Addgene catalogue record and pLannotate feature annotations shown in this document.]
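Description:
EGFP-Rab14S25N is a mammalian expression plasmid built on the Clontech EGFP C1 backbone, carrying human RAB14 with a serine 25 to asparagine substitution fused to the C-terminus of EGFP. The catalogue lists a total size of about 5.3 kb, consistent with the 5,358 nt depositor sequence. It replicates in bacteria at high copy from a ColE1/pUC-type origin and also contains an f1 origin for single-stranded DNA production. A single NeoR/KanR (Tn5 aminoglycoside phosphotransferase) gene serves both hosts. A bacterial bla-type promoter drives it for kanamycin selection in E. coli, and the SV40 enhancer/early promoter with an HSV TK polyadenylation signal drives it for G418 selection of stably transfected mammalian cells.

The expression cassette consists of the human cytomegalovirus immediate early enhancer and promoter, the EGFP coding sequence, the roughly 600 bp Rab14 open reading frame in frame downstream, a remnant of the multiple cloning site and the SV40 poly(A) signal. The insert was subcloned from a pcDNA3.1+ Rab14A cDNA clone using compatible-end ligations (BamHI/BglII at the 5′ end, XhoI/SalI at the 3′ end), which destroyed the sites at both junctions. The automated annotation matches the insert to the rat Rab14 protein entry, but the record states a human origin. The short ble, large T antigen and bGH poly(A) fragments are probably annotation hits on backbone sequence rather than functional parts.

Rab14 is a small GTPase involved in trafficking between the Golgi and endosomes. Serine-to-asparagine changes at this position in the nucleotide-binding region of Rab proteins are generally used as GDP-locked, dominant-negative forms, although the record does not state this. The construct gives constitutive expression of fluorescently tagged mutant Rab14 in mammalian cells, which suits localisation and membrane traffic studies.
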