Features (pLannotate 1.2.2; 15 found; start..end, strand, type, name):
     61..364     +  enhancer       CMV enhancer: human cytomegalovirus immediate early enhancer
    365..568     +  promoter       CMV promoter: human cytomegalovirus (CMV) immediate early promoter
    613..1329    +  CDS            EGFP: EGFP is a basic (constitutively fluorescent) green fluorescent protein published in 1996, derived from Aequorea victoria. It is reported to be a rapidly-maturing weak dimer with moderate acid sensitivity.
   1348..1992    +  CDS            Rab14: RAB14_RAT - Experimental evidence at protein level: Swiss-Prot protein existence level 1. Regulates, together with its guanine nucleotide exchange factor, DENND6A, the specific endocytic transport of ADAM10, N- cadherin/CDH2 shedding and cell-cell adhesion (By similarity). Involved in membrane trafficking between the Golgi complex and endosomes during early embryonic development. Regulates the Golgi to endosome transport of FGFR-containing vesicles during early development, a key process for developing basement membrane and epiblast and primitive endoderm lineages during early postimplantation
   1997..2022    +  misc_feature   MCS (fragment): multiple cloning site
   2039..2123    +  CDS            large T antigen (fragment): large T antigen from SV40 (simian virus 40)
   2146..2267    +  polyA_signal   SV40 poly(A) signal: SV40 polyadenylation signal
   2301..2729    -  rep_origin     f1 ori (sequence partly withheld): f1 bacteriophage origin of replication; arrow indicates direction of (+) strand synthesis
   2756..2860    +  promoter       AmpR promoter: bla
   2862..3219    +  promoter       SV40 promoter: SV40 enhancer and early promoter
   3254..4048    +  CDS            NeoR/KanR: aminoglycoside phosphotransferase from Tn5; aph(3')-II (or nptII); confers resistance to neomycin, kanamycin, and G418 (Geneticin®)
   4069..4221    +  CDS            ble (fragment): BLE_KLEPN - Experimental evidence at protein level: Swiss-Prot protein existence level 1. Binding protein with a strong affinity to the bleomycin family of antibiotics. Binds to CL990; an antimitotic-antibiotic compound. From Klebsiella pneumoniae.
   4280..4327    +  polyA_signal   HSV TK poly(A) signal: herpes simplex virus thymidine kinase polyadenylation signal (Cole and Stacy, 1985)
   4418..4434    -  polyA_signal   bGH poly(A) signal (fragment): bovine growth hormone polyadenylation signal
   4656..5244    +  rep_origin     ori: high-copy-number ColE1/pMB1/pBR322/pUC origin of replication
>Addgene plasmid #49593 | EGFP-Rab14S25N | depositor full sequence | sequence record 74236 | EGFP-Rab14S25N sequence 5358 bps
TAGTTATTAATAGTAATCAATTACGGGGTCATTAGTTCATAGCCCATATATGGAGTTCCGCGTTACATAA
CTTACGGTAAATGGCCCGCCTGGCTGACCGCCCAACGACCCCCGCCCATTGACGTCAATAATGACGTATG
TTCCCATAGTAACGCCAATAGGGACTTTCCATTGACGTCAATGGGTGGAGTATTTACGGTAAACTGCCCA
CTTGGCAGTACATCAAGTGTATCATATGCCAAGTACGCCCCCTATTGACGTCAATGACGGTAAATGGCCC
GCCTGGCATTATGCCCAGTACATGACCTTATGGGACTTTCCTACTTGGCAGTACATCTACGTATTAGTCA
TCGCTATTACCATGGTGATGCGGTTTTGGCAGTACATCAATGGGCGTGGATAGCGGTTTGACTCACGGGG
ATTTCCAAGTCTCCACCCCATTGACGTCAATGGGAGTTTGTTTTGGCACCAAAATCAACGGGACTTTCCA
AAATGTCGTAACAACTCCGCCCCATTGACGCAAATGGGCGGTAGGCGTGTACGGTGGGAGGTCTATATAA
GCAGAGCTGGTTTAGTGAACCGTCAGATCCGCTAGCGCTACCGGTCGCCACCATGGTGAGCAAGGGCGAG
GAGCTGTTCACCGGGGTGGTGCCCATCCTGGTCGAGCTGGACGGCGACGTAAACGGCCACAAGTTCAGCG
TGTCCGGCGAGGGCGAGGGCGATGCCACCTACGGCAAGCTGACCCTGAAGTTCATCTGCACCACCGGCAA
GCTGCCCGTGCCCTGGCCCACCCTCGTGACCACCCTGACCTACGGCGTGCAGTGCTTCAGCCGCTACCCC
GACCACATGAAGCAGCACGACTTCTTCAAGTCCGCCATGCCCGAAGGCTACGTCCAGGAGCGCACCATCT
TCTTCAAGGACGACGGCAACTACAAGACCCGCGCCGAGGTGAAGTTCGAGGGCGACACCCTGGTGAACCG
CATCGAGCTGAAGGGCATCGACTTCAAGGAGGACGGCAACATCCTGGGGCACAAGCTGGAGTACAACTAC
AACAGCCACAACGTCTATATCATGGCCGACAAGCAGAAGAACGGCATCAAGGTGAACTTCAAGATCCGCC
ACAACATCGAGGACGGCAGCGTGCAGCTCGCCGACCACTACCAGCAGAACACCCCCATCGGCGACGGCCC
CGTGCTGCTGCCCGACAACCACTACCTGAGCACCCAGTCCGCCCTGAGCAAAGACCCCAACGAGAAGCGC
GATCACATGGTCCTGCTGGAGTTCGTGACCGCCGCCGGGATCACTCTCGGCATGGACGAGCTGTACAAGT
CCGGACTCAGATCCACCATGGCAACTACACCGTACAACTACTCTTACATCTTTAAATATATTATTATTGG
GGACATGGGAGTAGGAAAAAATTGCTTGCTTCATCAATTTACAGAAAAAAAATTTATGGCTGATTGTCCT
CACACAATTGGTGTTGAATTTGGTACAAGAATAATCGAAGTTAGTGGCCAAAAAATAAAACTGCAGATTT
GGGATACGGCAGGACAGGAGCGATTTAGGGCTGTTACACGGAGCTACTACAGAGGAGCTGCGGGAGCTCT
TATGGTCTATGATATCACTAGAAGAAGTACATATAACCACTTAAGCAGCTGGTTGACAGATGCAAGGAAT
CTCACCAATCCAAATACTGTAATAATTCTCATAGGAAATAAAGCAGATTTGGAGGCACAGAGAGATGTTA
CATATGAAGAAGCCAAACAGTTTGCTGAAGAAAATGGCTTATTGTTCCTCGAAGCGAGTGCAAAAACGGG
AGAGAATGTAGAAGATGCCTTCCTTGAGGCTGCCAAGAAAATCTATCAGAACATTCAGGATGGAAGCTTG
GATCTGAATGCTGCTGAGTCTGGTGTACAACACAAACCTTCAGCCCCGCAGGGAGGCCGGCTAACCAGTG
AACCCCAACCCCAGAGAGAAGGCTGTGGCTGCTAGCTCGACGGTACCGCGGGCCCGGGATCCACCGGATC
TAGATAACTGATCATAATCAGCCATACCACATTTGTAGAGGTTTTACTTGCTTTAAAAAACCTCCCACAC
CTCCCCCTGAACCTGAAACATAAAATGAATGCAATTGTTGTTGTTAACTTGTTTATTGCAGCTTATAATG
GTTACAAATAAAGCAATAGCATCACAAATTTCACAAATAAAGCATTTTTTTCACTGCATTCTAGTTGTGG
TTTGTCCAAACTCATCAATGTATCTTAACGCGTAAATTGTAAGCGTTAATATTTTGTTAAAATTCGCGTT
AAATTTTTGTTAAATCAGCTCATTTTTTAACCAATAGGCCGAAATCGGCAAAATCCCTTATAAATCAAAA
GAATAGACCGAGATAGGGT
[37 nt withheld, positions 2400-2436]
AAAGAACGTGGACTCCAACGTCAAAGG
[49 nt withheld, positions 2464-2512]
T
[91 nt withheld, positions 2514-2604]
G
[124 nt withheld, positions 2606-2729]
CAGGTGGCACTTTTCGGGGAAATGTGCGCGGAACCCCTATTTGTTTATTTTTCTAAATACATTCAAATAT
GTATCCGCTCATGAGACAATAACCCTGATAAATGCTTCAATAATATTGAAAAAGGAAGAGTCCTGAGGCG
GAAAGAACCAGCTGTGGAATGTGTGTCAGTTAGGGTGTGGAAAGTCCCCAGGCTCCCCAGCAGGCAGAAG
TATGCAAAGCATGCATCTCAATTAGTCAGCAACCAGGTGTGGAAAGTCCCCAGGCTCCCCAGCAGGCAGA
AGTATGCAAAGCATGCATCTCAATTAGTCAGCAACCATAGTCCCGCCCCTAACTCCGCCCATCCCGCCCC
TAACTCCGCCCAGTTCCGCCCATTCTCCGCCCCATGGCTGACTAATTTTTTTTATTTATGCAGAGGCCGA
GGCCGCCTCGGCCTCTGAGCTATTCCAGAAGTAGTGAGGAGGCTTTTTTGGAGGCCTAGGCTTTTGCAAA
GATCGATCAAGAGACAGGATGAGGATCGTTTCGCATGATTGAACAAGATGGATTGCACGCAGGTTCTCCG
GCCGCTTGGGTGGAGAGGCTATTCGGCTATGACTGGGCACAACAGACAATCGGCTGCTCTGATGCCGCCG
TGTTCCGGCTGTCAGCGCAGGGGCGCCCGGTTCTTTTTGTCAAGACCGACCTGTCCGGTGCCCTGAATGA
ACTGCAAGACGAGGCAGCGCGGCTATCGTGGCTGGCCACGACGGGCGTTCCTTGCGCAGCTGTGCTCGAC
GTTGTCACTGAAGCGGGAAGGGACTGGCTGCTATTGGGCGAAGTGCCGGGGCAGGATCTCCTGTCATCTC
ACCTTGCTCCTGCCGAGAAAGTATCCATCATGGCTGATGCAATGCGGCGGCTGCATACGCTTGATCCGGC
TACCTGCCCATTCGACCACCAAGCGAAACATCGCATCGAGCGAGCACGTACTCGGATGGAAGCCGGTCTT
GTCGATCAGGATGATCTGGACGAAGAGCATCAGGGGCTCGCGCCAGCCGAACTGTTCGCCAGGCTCAAGG
CGAGCATGCCCGACGGCGAGGATCTCGTCGTGACCCATGGCGATGCCTGCTTGCCGAATATCATGGTGGA
AAATGGCCGCTTTTCTGGATTCATCGACTGTGGCCGGCTGGGTGTGGCGGACCGCTATCAGGACATAGCG
TTGGCTACCCGTGATATTGCTGAAGAGCTTGGCGGCGAATGGGCTGACCGCTTCCTCGTGCTTTACGGTA
TCGCCGCTCCCGATTCGCAGCGCATCGCCTTCTATCGCCTTCTTGACGAGTTCTTCTGAGCGGGACTCTG
GGGTTCGAAATGACCGACCAAGCGACGCCCAACCTGCCATCACGAGATTTCGATTCCACCGCCGCCTTCT
ATGAAAGGTTGGGCTTCGGAATCGTTTTCCGGGACGCCGGCTGGATGATCCTCCAGCGCGGGGATCTCAT
GCTGGAGTTCTTCGCCCACCCTAGGGGGAGGCTAACTGAAACACGGAAGGAGACAATACCGGAAGGAACC
CGCGCTATGACGGCAATAAAAAGACAGAATAAAACGCACGGTGTTGGGTCGTTTGTTCATAAACGCGGGG
TTCGGTCCCAGGGCTGGCACTCTGTCGATACCCCACCGAGACCCCATTGGGGCCAATACGCCCGCGTTTC
TTCCTTTTCCCCACCCCACCCCCCAAGTTCGGGTGAAGGCCCAGGGCTCGCAGCCAACGTCGGGGCGGCA
GGCCCTGCCATAGCCTCAGGTTACTCATATATACTTTAGATTGATTTAAAACTTCATTTTTAATTTAAAA
GGATCTAGGTGAAGATCCTTTTTGATAATCTCATGACCAAAATCCCTTAACGTGAGTTTTCGTTCCACTG
AGCGTCAGACCCCGTAGAAAAGATCAAAGGATCTTCTTGAGATCCTTTTTTTCTGCGCGTAATCTGCTGC
TTGCAAACAAAAAAACCACCGCTACCAGCGGTGGTTTGTTTGCCGGATCAAGAGCTACCAACTCTTTTTC
CGAAGGTAACTGGCTTCAGCAGAGCGCAGATACCAAATACTGTCCTTCTAGTGTAGCCGTAGTTAGGCCA
CCACTTCAAGAACTCTGTAGCACCGCCTACATACCTCGCTCTGCTAATCCTGTTACCAGTGGCTGCTGCC
AGTGGCGATAAGTCGTGTCTTACCGGGTTGGACTCAAGACGATAGTTACCGGATAAGGCGCAGCGGTCGG
GCTGAACGGGGGGTTCGTGCACACAGCCCAGCTTGGAGCGAACGACCTACACCGAACTGAGATACCTACA
GCGTGAGCTATGAGAAAGCGCCACGCTTCCCGAAGGGAGAAAGGCGGACAGGTATCCGGTAAGCGGCAGG
GTCGGAACAGGAGAGCGCACGAGGGAGCTTCCAGGGGGAAACGCCTGGTATCTTTATAGTCCTGTCGGGT
TTCGCCACCTCTGACTTGAGCGTCGATTTTTGTGATGCTCGTCAGGGGGGCGGAGCCTATGGAAAAACGC
CAGCAACGCGGCCTTTTTACGGTTCCTGGCCTTTTGCTGGCCTTTTGCTCACATGTTCTTTCCTGCGTTA
TCCCCTGATTCTGTGGATAACCGTATTACCGCCATGCAT
