>Addgene plasmid #49593 | EGFP-Rab14S25N | addgene partial sequence | sequence record 76279 | EGFP-C 5'-CATGGTCCTGCTGGAGTTCGTG-3'
CTCTCGGCATGGACGAGCTGTACAAGTCCGGACTCAGATCCACCATGGCAACTACACCGTACAACTACTC
TTACATCTTTAAATATATTATTATTGGGGACATGGGAGTAGGAAAAAATTGCTTGCTTCATCAATTTACA
GAAAAAAAATTTATGGCTGATTGTCCTCACACAATTGGTGTTGAATTTGGTACAAGAATAATCGAAGTTA
GTGGCCAAAAAATAAAACTGCAGATTTGGGATACGGCAGGACAGGAGCGATTTAGGGCTGTTACACGGAG
CTACTACAGAGGAGCTGCGGGAGCTCTTATGGTCTATGATATCACTAGAAGAAGTACATATAACCACTTA
AGCAGCTGGTTGACAGATGCAAGGAATCTCACCAATCCAAATACTGTAATAATTCTCATAGGAAATAAAG
CAGATTTGGAGGCACAGAGAGATGTTACATATGAAGAAGCCAAACAGTTTGCTGAAGAAAATGGCTTATT
GTTCCTCGAAGCGAGTGCAAAAACGGGAGAGAATGTAGAAGATGCCTTCCTTGAGGCTGCCAAGAAAATC
TATCAGAACATTCAGGATGGAAGCTTGGATCTGAATGCTGCTGAGTCTGGTGTACAACACAAACCTTCAG
CCCCGCAGGGAGGCCGGCTAACCAGTGAACCCCAACCCCAGAGAGAAGGCTGTGGCTGCTAGCTCGACGG
TACCGCGGGCCCGGGATCCACCGGATCTAGATAACTGATCATAATCAGCCATACCACATTTGTAGAGGTT
TTACTTGCTTTAAAAAACCTCCCACACCTCCCCCTGAACCTGAAACATAAAATGAATGCAATTGTTGTTG
TTAACTTGTTTATTGCAGCTTATAATGGTTACAAATAAAGCAATAGCATCACAAATTTCACAAATAAAGC
ATTTTTTTCACTGCATTCTAGTTGTGGTTTGTCCAAACTCATCAATGTATCTTAACGCGTAAATTGTAAG
CGTTAATATTTT
